>Addgene plasmid #129746 | pLVX-TetOneZeo-ORF18(WT)-3xFLAG | addgene full sequence | sequence record 257091 | Addgene NGS Result
ACTACTAAGTTTGTAGTACATATTTAACAAATACAATTTCTTTAAAATGAAAATAATTCAGAGGAATCAC
AGGTTTAGAGTAAATGAAACCACAGGTAATTGGCAGTGGTAATAGGGTATGGGGTGGGAAGTTTGGGATG
ATTTTGGTTAGCTTGAGTTATCCAGTTGATCCAGACATGATAAGATACATTGATGAGTTTGGACAAACCA
CAACTAGAATGCAGTGAAAAAAATGCTTTATTTGTGAAATTTGTGATGCTATTGCTTTATTTGTAACCAT
TATAAGCTGCAATAAACAAGTTGATCTCCCGATCCGTCGACGTCAGGTGGCACTTTTCGGGGAAATGTGC
GCGGAACCCCTATTTGTTTATTTTTCTAAATACATTCAAATATGTATCCGCTCATGAGACAATAACCCTG
ATAAATGCTTCAATAATATTGAAAAAGGAAGAGTATGAGTATTCAACATTTCCGTGTCGCCCTTATTCCC
TTTTTTGCGGCATTTTGCCTTCCTGTTTTTGCTCACCCAGAAACGCTGGTGAAAGTAAAAGATGCTGAAG
ATCAGTTGGGTGCACGAGTGGGTTACATCGAACTGGATCTCAACAGCGGTAAGATCCTTGAGAGTTTTCG
CCCCGAAGAACGTTTTCCAATGATGAGCACTTTTAAAGTTCTGCTATGTGGCGCGGTATTATCCCGTATT
GACGCCGGGCAAGAGCAACTCGGTCGCCGCATACACTATTCTCAGAATGACTTGGTTGAGTACTCACCAG
TCACAGAAAAGCATCTTACGGATGGCATGACAGTAAGAGAATTATGCAGTGCTGCCATAACCATGAGTGA
TAACACTGCGGCCAACTTACTTCTGACAACGATCGGAGGACCGAAGGAGCTAACCGCTTTTTTGCACAAC
ATGGGGGATCATGTAACTCGCCTTGATCGTTGGGAACCGGAGCTGAATGAAGCCATACCAAACGACGAGC
GTGACACCACGATGCCTGTAGCAATGGCAACAACGTTGCGCAAACTATTAACTGGCGAACTACTTACTCT
AGCTTCCCGGCAACAATTAATAGACTGGATGGAGGCGGATAAAGTTGCAGGACCACTTCTGCGCTCGGCC
CTTCCGGCTGGCTGGTTTATTGCTGATAAATCTGGAGCCGGTGAGCGTGGGTCTCGCGGTATCATTGCAG
CACTGGGGCCAGATGGTAAGCCCTCCCGTATCGTAGTTATCTACACGACGGGGAGTCAGGCAACTATGGA
TGAACGAAATAGACAGATCGCTGAGATAGGTGCCTCACTGATTAAGCATTGGTAACTGTCAGACCAAGTT
TACTCATATATACTTTAGATTGATTTAAAACTTCATTTTTAATTTAAAAGGATCTAGGTGAAGATCCTTT
TTGATAATCTCATGACCAAAATCCCTTAACGTGAGTTTTCGTTCCACTGAGCGTCAGACCCCGTAGAAAA
GATCAAAGGATCTTCTTGAGATCCTTTTTTTCTGCGCGTAATCTGCTGCTTGCAAACAAAAAAACCACCG
CTACCAGCGGTGGTTTGTTTGCCGGATCAAGAGCTACCAACTCTTTTTCCGAAGGTAACTGGCTTCAGCA
GAGCGCAGATACCAAATACTGTTCTTCTAGTGTAGCCGTAGTTAGGCCACCACTTCAAGAACTCTGTAGC
ACCGCCTACATACCTCGCTCTGCTAATCCTGTTACCAGTGGCTGCTGCCAGTGGCGATAAGTCGTGTCTT
ACCGGGTTGGACTCAAGACGATAGTTACCGGATAAGGCGCAGCGGTCGGGCTGAACGGGGGGTTCGTGCA
CACAGCCCAGCTTGGAGCGAACGACCTACACCGAACTGAGATACCTACAGCGTGAGCTATGAGAAAGCGC
CACGCTTCCCGAAGGGAGAAAGGCGGACAGGTATCCGGTAAGCGGCAGGGTCGGAACAGGAGAGCGCACG
AGGGAGCTTCCAGGGGGAAACGCCTGGTATCTTTATAGTCCTGTCGGGTTTCGCCACCTCTGACTTGAGC
GTCGATTTTTGTGATGCTCGTCAGGGGGGCGGAGCCTATGGAAAAACGCCAGCAACGCGGCCTTTTTACG
GTTCCTGGCCTTTTGCTGGCCTTTTGCTCACATGTTCTTTCCTGCGTTATCCCCTGATTCTGTGGATAAC
CGTATTACCGCCTTTGAGTGAGCTGATACCGCTCGCCGCAGCCGAACGACCGAGCGCAGCGAGTCAGTGA
GCGAGGAAGCGGAAGAGCGCCCAATACGCAAACCGCCTCTCCCCGCGCGTTGGCCGATTCATTAATGCAG
CTGGCACGACAGGTTTCCCGACTGGAAAGCGGGCAGTGAGCGCAACGCAATTAATGTGAGTTAGCTCACT
CATTAGGCACCCCAGGCTTTACACTTTATGCTTCCGGCTCGTATGTTGTGTGGAATTGTGAGCGGATAAC
AATTTCACACAGGAAACAGCTATGACCATGATTACGCCAAGCTCTAGCTAGAGGTCGACGGTAAACGCTA
GCAATGTCAAGGCCTCTCACTCTCTGATATTCATTTCTTTGCAAGTTATAAATACTGAATAATAAGATGA
CATGAACTACTACTGCTAGAGATTTTCCACACTGACTAAAAGGGTCTGAGGGATCTCTAGTTACCAGAGT
CACACAACAGACGGGCACACACTACTTGAAGCACTCAAGGCAAGCTTTATTGAGGCTTAAGCAGTGGGTT
CCCTAGTTAGCCAGAGAGCTCCCAGGCTCAGATCTGGTCTAACCAGAGAGACCCAGTACAGGCAAAAAGC
AGCTGCTTATATGCAGGATCTGAGGGCTCGCCACTCCCCAGTCCCGCCCAGGCCACGCCTCCCTGGAAAG
TCCCCAGCGGAAAGTCCCTTGTAGCAAGCTCGATATCAGCAGTTCTTGAAGTACTCCGGATGCAGCTCTC
GGGCCACGTGATGAAATGCTAGGCGGCTGTCAAACCTCCACTCTAACACTTCTCTCTCCGGGTCATCCAT
CCCATGCAGGCTCACAGGGTGTAACAAGCTGGTGTTCTCTCCTTTATTGGCCTCTTCTACCTTATCTGGC
TCAACTGGTACTAGCTTGTAGCACCATCCAAAGGTCAGTGGATATCTGACCCCTGGCCCTGGTGTGTAGT
TCTGCTAATCAGGGAAGTAGCCTTGTGTGTGGTAGATCCACAGATCAAGGATATCTTGTCTTCGTTGGGA
GTGAATTAGCCCTTCCAGTCCCCTCTTTTCTTTTAAAAAGTGGCTAAGATCTACAGCTGCCTTGTAAGTC
ATTGGTCTTAAAGGTACCTGAGGTGTGACTGGAAAACCCACCTCCTCCTCCTCTTGTGCTTCTAGCCAGG
CACAATCAGCATTGGTAGCTGCTGTATTGCTACTTGTGATTGCTCCATGTTTTTCTAGGTCTCGACTGCA
GAATTAATTCCAGGCGGGGAGGCGGCCCAAAGGGAGATCCGACTCGTCTGAGGGCGAAGGCGAAGACGCG
GAAGAGGCCGCAGAGCCGGCAGCAGGCCGCGGGAAGGAAGGTCCGCTGGATTGAGGGCCGAAGGGACGTA
GCAGAAGGACGTCCCGCGCAGAATCCAGGTGGCAACACAGGCGAGCAGCCATGGAAAGGACGTCAGCTTC
CCCGACAACACCACGGAATTGTCAGTGCCCAACAGCCGAGCCCCTGTCCAGCAGCGGGCAAGGCAGGCGG
CGATGAGTTCCGCCGTGGCAATAGGGAGGGGGAAAGCGAAAGTCCCGGAAAGGAGCTGACAGGTGGTGGC
AATGCCCCAACCAGTGGGGGTTGCGTCAGCAAACACAGTGCACACCACGCCACGTTGCCTGACAACGGGC
CACAACTCCTCATAAAGAGACAGCAACCAGGATTTATACAAGGAGGAGAAAATGAAAGCCATACGGGAAG
CAATAGCATGATACAAAGGCATTAAAGCAGCGTATCCACATAGCGTAAAAGGAGCAACATAGTTAAGAAT
ACCAGTCAATCTTTCACAAATTTTGTAATCCAGAGGTTGATTGTTCCAGACGCGTTCAGTCCTGCTCCTC
GGCCACGAAGTGCACGCAGTTGCCGGCCGGGTCGCGCAGGGCGAACTCCCGCCCCCACGGCTGCTCGCCG
ATCTCGGTCATGGCCGGCCCGGAGGCGTCCCGGAAGTTCGTGGACACGACCTCCGACCACTCGGCGTACA
GCTCGTCCAGGCCGCGCACCCACACCCAGGCCAGGGTGTTGTCCGGCACCACCTGGTCCTGGACCGCGCT
GATGAACAGGGTCACGTCGTCCCGGACCACACCGGCGAAGTCGTCCTCCACGAAGTCCCGGGAGAACCCG
AGCCGGTCGGTCCAGAACTCGACCGCTCCGGCGACGTCGCGCGCGGTGAGCACCGGAACGGCACTGGTCA
ACTTGGCCATGGTCGCGTTTTGCAAAAGCCTAGGCCTCCAAAAAAGCCTCCTCACTACTTCTGGAATAGC
TCAGAGGCCGAGGCGGCCTCGGCCTCTGCATAAATAAAAAAAATTAGTCAGCCATGGGGCGGAGAATGGG
CGGAACTGGGCGGAGTTAGGGGCGGGATGGGCGGAGTTAGGGGCGGGACTATGGTTGCTGACTAATTGAG
ATGCATGCTTTGCATACTTCTGCCTGCTGGGGAGCCTGGGGACTTTCCACACCTGGTTGCTGACTAATTG
AGATGCATGCTTTGCATACTTCTGCCTGCTGGGGAGCCTGGGGACTTTCCACACCCTAACTGACACACAT
TCGCGCGTTTACCCGGGGAGCATGTCAAGGTCAAAATCGTCAAGAGCGTCAGCAGGCAGCATATCAAGGT
CAAAGTCGTCAAGGGCATCGGCTGGGAGCATGTCTAAGTCAAAATCGTCAAGGGCGTCGGTCGGCCCGCC
GCTTTCGCACTTTAGCTGTTTCTCCAGGCCACATATGATTAGTTCCAGGCCGAAAAGGAAGGCAGGTTCG
GCTCCCTGCCGGTCGAACAGCTCAATTGCTTGTTTCAGAAGTGGGGGCATAGAATCGGTGGTAGGTGTCT
CTCTTTCCTCTTTTGCTACTTGATGCTCCTGTTCCTCCAATACGCAGCCCAGTGTAAAGTGGCCCACGGC
GGACAGAGCGTACAGTGCGTTCTCCAGGGAGAAGCCTTGCTGACACAGGAACGCGAGCTGATTTTCCAGG
GTTTCGTACTGTTTCTCTGTTGGGCGGGTGCCGAGATGCACTTTAGCCCCGTCGCGATGTGAGAGGAGAG
CACAGCGGTATGACTTGGCGTTGTTCCGCAGAAAGTCTTGCCATGACTCGCCTTCCAGGGGGCAGGAGTG
GGTATGATGCCTGTCCAGCATCTCGATTGGCAGGGCATCGAGCAGGGCCCGCTTGTTCTTCACGTGCCAG
TACAGGGTAGGCTGCTCAACTCCCAGCTTTTGAGCGAGTTTCCTTGTCGTCAGGCCTTCGATACCGACTC
CATTGAGTAATTCCAGAGCAGAGTTTATGACTTTGCTCTTGTCCAGTCTAGACATGGTAATTCGATGATC
CCCCTGGGGAGAGAGGTCGGTGATTCGGTCAACGAGGGAGCCGACTGCCGACGTGCGCTCCGGAGGCTTG
CAGAATGCGGAACACCGCGCGGGCAGGAACAGGGCCCACACTACCGCCCCACACCCCGCCTCCCGCACCG
CCCCTTCCCGGCCGCTGCTCTCGGCGCGCCCTGCTGAGCAGCCGCTATTGGCCACAGCCCATCGCGGTCG
GCGCGCTGCCATTGCTCCCTGGCGCTGTCCGTCTGCGAGGGTACTAGTGAGACGTGCGGCTTCCGTTTGT
CACGTCCGGCACGCCGCGAACCGCAAGGAACCTTCCCGACTTAGGGGCGGAGCAGGAAGCGTCGCCGGGG
GGCCCACAAGGGTAGCGGCGAAGATCCGGGTGACGCTGCGAACGGACGTGAAGAATGTGCGAGACCCAGG
GTCGGCGCCGCTGCGTTTCCCGGAACCACGCCCAGAGCAGCCGCGTCCCTGCGCAAACCCAGGGCTGCCT
TGGAAAAGGCGCAACCCCAACCCCGTGGAATTATCACCTCGAGTTTACTCCCTATCAGTGATAGAGAACG
TATGAAGAGTTTACTCCCTATCAGTGATAGAGAACGTATGCAGACTTTACTCCCTATCAGTGATAGAGAA
CGTATAAGGAGTTTACTCCCTATCAGTGATAGAGAACGTATGACCAGTTTACTCCCTATCAGTGATAGAG
AACGTATCTACAGTTTACTCCCTATCAGTGATAGAGAACGTATATCCAGTTTACTCCCTATCAGTGATAG
AGAACGTATAAGCTTTGCTTATGTAAACCAGGGCGCCTATAAAAGAGTGCTGATTTTTTGAGTAAACTTC
AATTCCACAACACTTTTGTCTTATACCAACTTTCCGTACCACTTCCTACCCTCGTAAAGAATTATGCTCG
GAAAATACGTGTGTGAGACCGAGCCGCTGAGCCCGGGGCTTAGGAGGCTCATGTGGCGCTTTTTGCAAAA
TAAGAATTTAAATACATTCCACGCCCAAGAGCTGCGTTTTATTCATTTGGTTCTCTGCAGGATGTACAAT
TTCGGTCTAAATGTGTACCTGTTAAGGGAGGCTACTGCCAATGCCGGGACCTACGACGAGGTGGTCCTGG
GACGCAAGGTTCCTGCGGAGGTGTGGAAGCTCGTGTACGATGGGCTCGAGGAGATGGGCGTGTCAAGTGA
GATGCTGCTGTGTGAGGCATACCGGGACAGCCTCTGGATGCACTTGAACGATAAGGTGGGGCTCTTGAGG
GGCCTGGCGAATTATCTGTTTCACCGGCTAGGGGTCACCCACGACGTTCGCATCGCCCCGGAAAACCTGG
TGGACGGAAACTTTTTGTTTAATCTGGGAAGTGTGCTCCCCTGCAGGCTGCTCCTTGCGGCGGGCTACTG
CCTCGCCTTTTGGGGCAGCGATGAACACGAACGCTGGGTGCGCTTCTTCGCCCAGAAGCTTTTCATTTGC
TACCTGATAGTCTCCGGGCGTCTTATGACACAGAGGTCTCTGCTAGTTTGGGCCAGCGAAACGGGCTATC
CCGGTCCGGTGGAGGCAGTCTGTCGCGACATCCGCTCCATGTACGGCATACGAACGTATGCGGTCTCGGG
TTATCTTCCGGCTCCGTCCGAAGCGCAGCTGGCCTACCTTGGTGCGTTTAACAACAACGCGGTTTCAGAT
CCAGCACAGTGGCGGCCGCTCGAGGGAGGCGGTGGAGCCGACTACAAGGACCACGACGGCGACTACAAGG
ACCACGACATCGACTACAAGGACGACGACGACAAGGGGCCCGTTTAAGATCCAGACCACCTCCCCTGCGA
GCTAAGCTGGACAGCCAATGACGGGTAAGAGAGTGACATTTTTCACTAACCTAAGACAGGAGGGCCGTCA
GAGCTACTGCCTAATCCAAAGACGGGTAAAAGTGATAAAAATGTATCACTCCAACCTAAGACAGGCGCAG
CTTCCGAGGGATTTGAGATCCAGACATGATAAGATACATTGATGAGTTTGGACAAACCAAAACTAGAATG
CAGTGAAAAAAATGCCTTATTTGTGAAATTTGTGATGCTATTGCCTTATTTGTAACCATTATAAGCTGCA
ATAAACAAGTTAAGTCGATAAACTGGATCTCTGCTGTCCCTGTAATAAACCCGAAAATTTTGAATTTTTG
TAATTTGTTTTTGTAATTCTTTAGTTTGTATGTCTGTTGCTATTATGTCTACTATTCTTTCCCCTGCACT
GTACCCCCCAATCCCCCCTTTTCTTTTAAAGGCGATACCGTCGAGATCCGTTCACTAATCGAATGGATCT
GTCTCTGTCTCTCTCTCCACCTTCTTCTTCTATTCCTTCGGGCCTGTCGGGTCCCCTCGGGGTTGGGAGG
TGGGTCTGAAACGATAATGGTGAATATCCCTGCCTAACTCTATTCACTATAGAAAGTACAGCAAAAACTA
TTCTTAAACCTACCAAGCCTCCTACTATCATTATGAATAATTTTATATACCACAGCCAATTTGTTATGTT
AAACCAATTCCACAAACTTGCCCATTTATCTAATTCCAATAATTCTTGTTCATTCTTTTCTTGCTGGTTT
TGCGATTCTTCAATTAAGGAGTGTATTAAGCTTGTGTAATTGTTAATTTCTCTGTCCCACTCCATCCAGG
TCGTGTGATTCCAAATCTGTTCCAGAGATTTATTACTCCAACTAGCATTCCAAGGCACAGCAGTGGTGCA
AATGAGTTTTCCAGAGCAACCCCAAATCCCCAGGAGCTGTTGATCCTTTAGGTATCTTTCCACAGCCAGG
ATTCTTGCCTGGAGCTGCTTGATGCCCCAGACTGTGAGTTGCAACAGATGCTGTTGCGCCTCAATAGCCC
TCAGCAAATTGTTCTGCTGCTGCACTATACCAGACAATAATTGTCTGGCCTGTACCGTCAGCGTCATTGA
CGCTGCGCCCATAGTGCTTCCTGCTGCTCCCAAGAACCCAAGGAACAAAGCTCCTATTCCCACTGCTCTT
TTTTCTCTCTGCACCACTCTTCTCTTTGCCTTGGTGGGTGCTACTCCTAATGGTTCAATTTTTACTACTT
TATATTTATATAATTCACTTCTCCAATTGTCCCTCATATCTCCTCCTCCAGGTCTGAAGATCAGCGGCCG
GCCGCTTGCTGTGCGGTGGTCTTACTTTTGTTTTGCTCTTCCTCTATCTTGTCTAAAGCTTCCTTGGTGT
CTTTTATCTCTATCCTTTGATGCACACAATAGAGGGTTGCTACTGTATTATATAATGATCTAAGTTCTTC
TGATCCTGTCTGAAGGGATGGTTGTAGCTGTCCCAGTATTTGTCTACAGCCTTCTGATGTTTCTAACAGG
CCAGGATTAACTGCGAATCGTTCTAGCTCCCTGCTTGCCCATACTATATGTTTTAATTTATATTTTTTCT
TTCCCCCTGGCCTTAACCGAATTTTTTCCCATCGCGATCTAATTCTCCCCCGCTTAATACTGACGCTCTC
GCACCCATCTCTCTCCTTCTAGCCTCCGCTAGTCAAAATTTTTGGCGTACTCACCAGTCGCCGCCCCTCG
CCTCTTGCCGTGCGCGCTTCAGCAAGCCGAGTCCTGCGTCGAGAGAGCTCCTCTGGTTTCCCTTTCGCTT
TCAAGTCCCTGTTCGGGCGCCACTGCTAGAGATTTTCCACACTGACTAAAAGGGTCTGAGGGATCTCTAG
TTACCAGAGTCACACAACAGACGGGCACACACTACTTGAAGCACTCAAGGCAAGCTTTATTGAGGCTTAA
GCAGTGGGTTCCCTAGTTAGCCAGAGAGCTCCCAGGCTCAGATCTGGTCTAACCAGAGAGACCCAGTACA
GGCAAAAAGCAGCTGCTTATATGCAGGATCTGAGGGCTCGCCACTCCCCAGTCCCGCCCAGGCCACGCCT
CCCTGGAAAGTCCCCAGCGGAAAGTCCCTTGTAGCAAGCTCGATATCAGCAGTTCTTGAAGTACTCCGGA
TGCAGCTCTCGGGCCACGTGATGAAATGCTAGGCGGCTGTCAAACCTCCACTCTAACACTTCTCTCTCCG
GGTCATCCATCCCATGCAGGCTCACAGGGTGTAACAAGCTGGTGTTCTCTCCTTTATTGGCCTCTTCTAC
CTTATCTGGCTCAACTGGTACTAGCTTGTAGCACCATCCAAAGGTCAGTGGATATCTGACCCCTGGCCCT
GGTGTGTAGTTCTGCTAATCAGGGAAGTAGCCTTGTGTGTGGTAGATCCACAGATCAAGGATATCTTGTC
TTCTTTGGGAGTGAATTAGCCCTTCCA
Features (pLannotate 1.2.2; 26 found; start..end, strand, type, name):
    168..302     -  polyA_signal   SV40 poly(A) signal: SV40 polyadenylation signal
    350..454     +  promoter       AmpR promoter: bla
    455..1315    +  CDS            AmpR: β-lactamase; bla; confers resistance to ampicillin, carbenicillin, and related antibiotics
   1486..2074    +  rep_origin     ori: high-copy-number ColE1/pMB1/pBR322/pUC origin of replication
   2257..2349    +  CDS            lacI (fragment): lac repressor; lacI; The lac repressor binds to the lac operator to inhibit transcription in E. coli. This inhibition can be relieved by adding lactose or isopropyl-β-D-thiogalactopyranoside (IPTG).
   2362..2383    +  protein_bind   CAP binding site: CAP binding activates transcription in the presence of cAMP. E. coli catabolite activator protein
   2398..2428    +  promoter       lac promoter: promoter for the E. coli lac operon
   2436..2452    +  protein_bind   lac operator: The lac repressor binds to the lac operator to inhibit transcription in E. coli. This inhibition can be relieved by adding lactose or isopropyl-β-D-thiogalactopyranoside (IPTG). lac repressor encoded by lacI
   2604..2861    -  LTR            5' LTR (truncated): truncated 5' long terminal repeat (LTR) from HIV-1
   2909..3427    -  CDS            nef (fragment): NEF_HV1BR - Experimental evidence at protein level: Swiss-Prot protein existence level 1. Extracellular Nef protein targets CD4(+) T-lymphocytes for apoptosis by interacting with CXCR4 surface receptors (PubMed:14990729). From Human immunodeficiency virus type 1 group M subtype B (isolate BRU/LAI) (HIV-1).
   3444..4032    -  misc_feature   WPRE: woodchuck hepatitis virus posttranscriptional regulatory element
   4046..4420    -  CDS            BleoR: antibiotic-binding protein; Sh ble from Streptoalloteichus hindustanus; confers resistance to bleomycin, phleomycin, and Zeocin™
   4429..4758    -  promoter       SV40 promoter: SV40 enhancer and early promoter
   4769..5515    -  CDS            Tet-On® 3G: modified rtTA protein that binds tightly to promoters containing the tet operator in the presence of doxycycline
   5534..6044    -  promoter       hPGK promoter: human phosphoglycerate kinase 1 promoter
   6061..6428    +  promoter       TRE3GS promoter: 3rd-generation Tet-responsive promoter that can be activated by binding of Tet-On® 3G, modified to eliminate binding sites for endogenous mammalian transcription factors
   6434..7204    +  CDS            ORF18: UL79_HHV8P - Protein inferred from homology: Swiss-Prot protein existence level 3. Plays a role in the expression of late transcripts bridging viral DNA replication and late gene expression during infection. From Human herpesvirus 8 type P (isolate GK18) (HHV-8) (Kaposi's sarcoma-associated herpesvirus).
   7295..7315    +  CDS            FLAG (fragment): FLAG® epitope tag, followed by an enterokinase cleavage site
   7507..7641    -  polyA_signal   SV40 poly(A) signal: SV40 polyadenylation signal
   7685..7800    -  misc_feature   cPPT/CTS: central polypurine tract and central termination sequence of HIV-1 (lacking the first T)
   7815..7915    -  CDS            Rev (fragment): human immunodeficiency virus 1 (HIV-1) Rev protein; rev; enhances nuclear export of unspliced and incompletely spliced viral mRNAs
   8292..8525    -  misc_feature   RRE: The Rev response element (RRE) of HIV-1 allows for Rev-dependent mRNA export from the nucleus to the cytoplasm.
   8700..9038    -  CDS            HIV-1 gag (fragment): gag protein from human immunodeficiency virus 1; gag
   9022..9147    -  misc_feature   HIV-1 Ψ: packaging signal of human immunodeficiency virus type 1
   9194..9451    -  LTR            5' LTR (truncated): truncated 5' long terminal repeat (LTR) from HIV-1
   9499..1       -  CDS            nef (fragment) (across the origin): NEF_HV1BR - Experimental evidence at protein level: Swiss-Prot protein existence level 1. Extracellular Nef protein targets CD4(+) T-lymphocytes for apoptosis by interacting with CXCR4 surface receptors (PubMed:14990729). From Human immunodeficiency virus type 1 group M subtype B (isolate BRU/LAI) (HIV-1).
