[The description below was written by a language model from this plasmid's Addgene catalogue record and pLannotate feature annotations shown in this document.]
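Description:
pLVX-TetOneZeo-ORF18(WT)-3xFLAG is an HIV-1-based lentiviral vector built on the Clontech pLVX Tet-One backbone, designed for doxycycline-inducible expression of the Kaposi's sarcoma-associated herpesvirus (HHV-8) ORF18 protein in mammalian cells. In bacteria it is maintained through a high-copy ColE1/pUC-type origin and an ampicillin resistance gene. The lentiviral portion carries two LTR elements flanking the Ψ packaging signal, a gag fragment, the Rev response element for Rev-dependent nuclear export of the genomic RNA, the cPPT/CTS element and a WPRE that enhances transcript expression. These allow the cassette to be packaged into particles and integrated into target cells.

The payload is an all-in-one Tet-On system. In one orientation, the human PGK promoter constitutively drives the Tet-On 3G transactivator, followed by an SV40 promoter driving the Sh ble gene, which confers Zeocin resistance for selecting transduced cells. In the opposite orientation, the TRE3GS promoter controls wild-type ORF18 fused at its C terminus to a 3xFLAG epitope, terminated by an SV40 polyadenylation signal. The automated annotation detects only a fragment of the FLAG tag. In the presence of doxycycline, the transactivator binds TRE3GS and switches on ORF18-3xFLAG; the divergent arrangement keeps the inducible unit separate from the constitutive ones.

ORF18 is annotated as a factor linking viral DNA replication to late gene expression, and the associated study concerns its interaction with ORF30 in late gene expression. The construct suits making stable, inducible cell lines for detecting or immunoprecipitating the tagged protein. The sequenced record is slightly shorter than the catalogued total size.
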