Addgene plasmid #129746: pLVX-TetOneZeo-ORF18(WT)-3xFLAG
Purpose: Dox inducible expression of KSHV ORF18-3xFLAG in mammalian cells
Depositing lab: Britt Glaunsinger. Depositing organization: University of California, Berkeley. Publication: The interaction between ORF18 and ORF30 is required for late gene expression in Kaposi's sarcoma-associated herpesvirus. Castaneda AF, Glaunsinger BA. J Virol. 2018 Oct 10. pii: JVI.01488-18. doi: 10.1128/JVI.01488-18. PubMed 30305361.
Backbone
  Vector backbone: pLVX
  Backbone manufacturer: Clontech
  Backbone size w/o insert (bp): 9002
  Total vector size (bp): 9874
  Vector type: Mammalian Expression, Lentiviral
  Selectable markers: Zeocin
Growth in bacteria
  Bacterial resistance: Ampicillin, 100 μg/mL
  Growth temperature: 37°C
  Growth strain: NEB Stable
  Copy number: High Copy
Gene/Insert
  Gene/Insert name: ORF18
  Species: Kaposi's sarcoma-associated herpesvirus (HHV-8)
  Insert size (bp): 882
  Entrez Gene: ORF18 (a.k.a. HHV8GK18_gp22)
  Promoter: TRE3Gs
  Tag / fusion protein: 3xFLAG (C terminal on insert)
  Cloning method: Restriction Enzyme; 5′ cloning site EcoRI (destroyed during cloning); 3′ cloning site EcoRI (destroyed during cloning)
  Sequencing primers: 5′ gggcgcctataaaagagtgctg; 3′ ctctgacggccctcctgt
Terms and licenses: Academic/Nonprofit Terms; Industry Terms: Not Available to Industry
How to cite: pLVX-TetOneZeo-ORF18(WT)-3xFLAG was a gift from Britt Glaunsinger (Addgene plasmid # 129746 ; http://n2t.net/addgene:129746 ; RRID:Addgene_129746)
